Addgene plasmid #157903: pLG025 (DUF4297 + HerA)
Purpose: Expresses the DUF4297 + HerA defense system
Depositing lab: Feng Zhang. Depositing organization: Broad Institute. Publication: Diverse enzymatic activities mediate antiviral immunity in prokaryotes. Gao L, Altae-Tran H, Bohning F, Makarova KS, Segel M, Schmid-Burgk JL, Koob J, Wolf YI, Koonin EV, Zhang F. Science. 2020 Aug 28;369(6507):1077-1084. doi: 10.1126/science.aba0372. PubMed 32855333.
Backbone
  Vector backbone: pACYC184
  Vector type: Bacterial Expression
Growth in bacteria
  Bacterial resistance: Chloramphenicol, 25 μg/mL
  Growth temperature: 37°C
  Growth strain: NEB Stable
  Copy number: Low Copy
Gene/Insert
  Gene/Insert name: DUF4297 + HerA
  Species: Escherichia coli NCTC11131
  Insert size (bp): 3419
Terms and licenses: Academic/Nonprofit Terms; Industry Terms: Not Available to Industry
How to cite: pLG025 (DUF4297 + HerA) was a gift from Feng Zhang (Addgene plasmid # 157903 ; http://n2t.net/addgene:157903 ; RRID:Addgene_157903)
