[The description below was written by a language model from this plasmid's Addgene catalogue record and pLannotate feature annotations shown in this document.]
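Description:
pLG025 (DUF4297 + HerA) is a low-copy bacterial expression plasmid built on the pACYC184 backbone, carrying a two-gene candidate antiviral defense system cloned from Escherichia coli NCTC11131. It replicates from the p15A origin, which is compatible with ColE1-type plasmids in the same cell, and is selected with chloramphenicol through the cat gene driven by its own cat promoter. The automated annotation also picks up backbone remnants typical of pACYC184: a short fragment of the tetracycline resistance gene (so tetracycline selection is not expected to be functional), an IS1 fragment, and a small match labelled as an RSF origin fragment next to p15A, which probably reflects sequence similarity rather than a second working origin.

The payload is a 3,419 bp insert encoding a DUF4297-domain protein together with a HerA-family protein. In the 5,753 nt sequence, the feature table leaves the region between roughly positions 150 and 3,590 unannotated. This span matches the size of the insert and presumably contains it, but the individual open reading frames are not marked. A T7 terminator lies immediately downstream of this region. No promoter for the insert is annotated or stated in the record. The only nearby regulatory element is a CAP binding site on the opposite strand, so it is unclear whether expression relies on native upstream sequence carried within the insert or on backbone elements. No tags or reporters are recorded. The stated purpose is to express the DUF4297 + HerA defense system in a bacterial host, consistent with heterologous testing of prokaryotic antiviral immunity, for example protection against phage infection.
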