Features (pLannotate 1.2.2; 8 found; start..end, strand, type, name):
     49..113     -  CDS            TcR (fragment): tetracycline efflux protein; tet; confers resistance to tetracycline
    128..149     -  protein_bind   CAP binding site: CAP binding activates transcription in the presence of cAMP. E. coli catabolite activator protein
   3590..3637    +  terminator     T7 terminator: transcription terminator for bacteriophage T7 RNA polymerase
   3860..4516    -  CDS            cat: CAT_ECOLX - Experimental evidence at protein level: Swiss-Prot protein existence level 1. This enzyme is an effector of chloramphenicol resistance in bacteria. From Escherichia coli. This protein is used as a marker in many commonly used cloning vectors, such as pACYC184.
   4517..4619    -  promoter       cat promoter: promoter of the E. coli cat gene encoding chloramphenicol acetyltransferase
   4740..4883    +  mobile_element IS1 (fragment): prokaryotic transposable element IS1
   5002..5057    -  rep_origin     RSF ori (fragment): Plasmids containing the RSF 1030 origin of replication can be propagated in E. coli cells that contain additional plasmids with compatible origins.
   5145..5690    -  rep_origin     p15A ori: Plasmids containing the medium-copy-number p15A origin of replication can be propagated in E. coli cells that contain a second plasmid with the ColE1 origin.
>Addgene plasmid #157903 | pLG025 (DUF4297 + HerA) | addgene full sequence | sequence record 318926 | Addgene NGS Result
GTAGCACCTGAAGTCAGCCCCATACGATATAAGTTGTAATTCTCATGTTAGTCATGCCCCGCGCCCACCG
GAAGGAGCTGACTGGGTTGAAGGCTCTCAAGGGCATCGGTCGAGATCCCGGTGCCTAATGAGTGAGCTAA
CTTACATTAATTGCGTTGCGCAGTGCGCCTTATGTGATTACAACGAAAATAAAAACCATCACACCCCATT
TAATATCAGGGAACCGGACATAACCCCATGAGTGCAATAGAAAATTTCGACGCCCATACGCCCATGATGC
AGCAGTATTGAAAAATATAACATATCCAACTGATTGTATTGAAAATTTAAAATAGCCATATAACAAAAGG
TTACACATAAGCTACTTTTTGGGGTTTCAGGCAAGAAACTAAAAATTATTAACGCCATCAAATTATTCAC
ATCTTAATAATTAGCATTGAAATTTAATGTTTTTGGTTCTTTGTACATGTCAATGGCTTGTCTTTGTGGC
AGAATCATAAAGCTATGCAATCATTGCATTGTTATTAACACAGCATATTTTTATATACTTTTAACACCTT
ACCTCAAAAAGGATAACAAAGTGGACAGAAGTGCGGTTGATACAATTCGTGGGTATTGTTATCAGGTTGA
TAAAACGATTATTGAGATTTTTTCGTTACCACAAATGGATGACTCGATTGATATAGAGTGCATTGAAGAT
GTTGATGTCTACAACGATGGGCATTTAACTGCGATACAATGCAAATATTATGAAAGTACCGATTATAACC
ACTCCGTTATATCAAAGCCCATAAGATTAATGTTGTCACACTTTAAGGACAATAAAGAAAAAGGGGCTAA
TTATTATCTTTATGGGCATTATAAATCCGGTCAAGAAAAGTTAACACTCCCATTAAAAGTTGACTTTTTC
AAATCTAATTTCCTCACCTACACCGAAAAAAAAATCAAACATGAATACCATATTGAAAATGGGCTTACCG
AAGAGGATCTACAAGCCTTTTTGGATCGGTTAGTTATAAATATCAATGCA
[732 nt withheld, positions 1031-1762]
TAATGAGCAGGAATAATGATATTAATGCAGAAGTAGTATCGGTATCGCCAAATAAATTAAAAATTTCCGT
AGACGATCTTGAAGAATTTAAGATAGCAGAAGAAAAATTAGGTGTAGGATCTTATTTAAGGGTTTCAGAT
AATCAAGATGTTGCTCTTCTGGCGATCATAGATAATTTTTCTATTGAAGTTAAAGAAAGCCAAAAGCAGA
AATACATGATAGAAGCAAGTCCAATAGGTCTTGTTAAAAATGGAAAATTCTATCGCGGTGGAGATTCACT
TGCACTTCCTCCTAAAAAAGTGGAACCAGCGAAATTAGACGAAATAATATCCATATACTCAGATAGTATA
GATATAAATGACCGTTTTACTTTTTCAAGCTTATCGCTTAATACCAAAGTATCCGTACCTGTGAATGGGA
ATAGATTTTTCAATAAACATATCGCTATCGTAGGTTCAACGGGTTCAGGTAAATCCCACACTGTTGCAAA
AATACTTCAAAAAGCCGTAGATGAAAAGCAAGAAGGTTATAAGGGATTAAACAATTCTCATATAATTATT
TTTGATATACATTCTGAATATGAAAATGCATTCCCTAATTCAAATGTATTAAATGTAGATACATTAACCC
TTCCATATTGGCTATTAAATGGTGACGAGTTAGAAGAGCTTTTTCTTGACACGGAAGCAAATGATCACAA
TCAAAGAAATGTGTTCCGTCAGGCAATAACATTAAATAAAAAGATACATTTTCAAGGAGATCCAGCCACA
AAGGAAATAATAAGCTTTCACTCGCCATATTATTTCGACATTAATGAAGTCATCAATTATATTAACAATA
GAAATAATGAAAGAAAAAATAAAGATAATGAACATATTTGGTCAGATGAGGAAGGAAATTTCAAGTTTGA
CAATGAAAATGCTCATAGGTTATTCAAAGAGAATGTAACTCCTGATGGAAGTTCAGCCGGTGCTTTAAAT
GGAAAACTTCTCAATTTTGTTGATCGATTACAAAGTAAAATATTTGATAAGAGATTAGATTTTATTCTGG
GTGAAGGTAGCAAATCCGTAACATTTAAAGAAACATTAGAAACTTTAATAAGCTATGGAAAAGATAAATC
AAACATAACAATACTTGATGTAAGCGGTGTTCCTTTTGAAGTACTTAGCATATGTGTATCATTGATATCT
CGATTAATTTTTGAATTTGGCTATCATTCAAAAAAAATAAAAAGAAAATCTAATGAAAACCAAGATATCC
CAATATTAATTGTTTACGAAGAAGCACATAAATATGCTCCCAAAAGTGATCTGAGCAAATACAGGACATC
CAAAGAAGCAATTGAGAGGATTGCAAAAGAGGGTAGAAAATACGGAGTAACCCTTCTCCTTGCAAGTCAG
AGACCTTCTGAAATTTCAGAAACAATATTTTCTCAGTGTAATACTTTTATCTCAATGCGATTAACTAACC
CAGACGATCAAAATTATGTTAAGCGATTACTCCCGGATACAGTAGGTGATATTACAAACCTCCTACCATC
GCTCAAAGAAGGTGAGGCCTTAATCATGGGGGATTCAATATCAATACCTTCGATTGTAAAAATAGAAAAA
TGTACAATACCCCCATCGTCAATTGACATCAAATATCTTGATGAATGGAGAAAAGAATGGGTAGATTCGG
AGTTTGATAAGATAATTGAACAATGGAGTAAAAGTTAATTTCAGAAGTGGATTCACTCTTGCTCAAGAGT
GAATCCACTAATATCATATCCTAATGATATAGTTTAATAAAATCTATTCTGGAATCATTAGGCTGAGAGC
GCAATAACTAGCATAACCCCTTGGGGCCTCTAAACGGGTCTTGAGGGGTTTTTTGCTGAAACCTCAGGCA
TTTGAGAAGCACACGGTCACACTGCTTCCGGTAGTCAATAAACCGGTAAACCAGCAATAGACATAAGCGG
CTATTTAACGACCCTGCCCTGAACCGACGACCGGGTCGAATTTGCTTTCGAATTTCTGCCATTCATCCGC
TTATTATCACTTATTCAGGCGTAGCACCAGGCGTTTAAGGGCACCAATAACTGCCTTAAAAAAATTACGC
CCCGCCCTGCCACTCATCGCAATACTGTTGTAATTCATTTAACATTCTGCCGACATGGAAGCCATCACAG
ACGGCATGATGAACCTGAATCGCCAGCGGCATCAGCACCTTGTCGCCTTGCGTATAATATTTGCCCATAG
TGAAAACGGGGGCGAAGAAGTTGTCCATATTGGCCACGTTTAAATCAAAACTGGTGAAACTCACCCAGGG
ATTGGCTGAGACGAAAAACATATTCTCAATAAACCCTTTAGGGAAATAGGCCAGGTTTTCACCGTAACAC
GCCACATCTTGCGAATATATGTGTAGAAACTGCCGGAAATCGTCGTGGTATTCACTCCAGAGCGATGAAA
ACGTTTCAGTTTGCTCATGGAAAACGGTGTAACAAGGGTGAACACTATCCCATATCACCAGCTCACCGTC
TTTCATCGCCATACGGAACTCTGGATGAGCATTCATCAGGCGGGCAAGAATGTGAATAAAGGCCGGATAA
AACTTGTGCTTATTTTTCTTTACGGTCTTTAAAAAGGCCGTAATATCCAGCTGAACGGTCTGGTTATAGG
TACATTGAGCAACTGACTGAAATGCCTCAAAATGTTCTTTACGATGCCATTGGGATATATCAACGGTGGT
ATATCCAGTGATTTTTTTCTCCATTTTAGCTTCCTTAGCTCCTGAAAATCTCGATAACTCAAAAAATACG
CCCGGTAGTGATCTTATTTCATTATGGTGAAAGTTGGAACCTCTTACGTGCCGATCAACGTCTCATTTTC
GCCAAAAGTTGGCCCAGGGCTTCCCGGTATCAACAGGGACACCAGGATTTATTTATTCTGCGAAGTGATC
TTCCGTCACAGGTATTTATTCGGCGCAAAGTGCGTCGGGTGATGCTGCCAACTTACTGATTTAGTGTATG
ATGGTGTTTTTGAGGTGCTCCAGTGGCTTCTGTTTCTATCAGCTGTCCCTCCTGTTCAGCTACTGACGGG
GTGGTGCGTAACGGCAAAAGCACCGCCGGACATCAGCGCTAGCGGAGTGTATACTGGCTTACTATGTTGG
CACTGATGAGGGTGTCAGTGAAGTGCTTCATGTGGCAGGAGAAAAAAGGCTGCACCGGTGCGTCAGCAGA
ATATGTGATACAGGATATATTCCGCTTCCTCGCTCACTGACTCGCTACGCTCGGTCGTTCGACTGCGGCG
AGCGGAAATGGCTTACGAACGGGGCGGAGATTTCCTGGAAGATGCCAGGAAGATACTTAACAGGGAAGTG
AGAGGGCCGCGGCAAAGCCGTTTTTCCATAGGCTCCGCCCCCCTGACAAGCATCACGAAATCTGACGCTC
AAATCAGTGGTGGCGAAACCCGACAGGACTATAAAGATACCAGGCGTTTCCCCCTGGCGGCTCCCTCGTG
CGCTCTCCTGTTCCTGCCTTTCGGTTTACCGGTGTCATTCCGCTGTTATGGCCGCGTTTGTCTCATTCCA
CGCCTGACACTCAGTTCCGGGTAGGCAGTTCGCTCCAAGCTGGACTGTATGCACGAACCCCCCGTTCAGT
CCGACCGCTGCGCCTTATCCGGTAACTATCGTCTTGAGTCCAACCCGGAAAGACATGCAAAAGCACCACT
GGCAGCAGCCACTGGTAATTGATTTAGAGGAGTTAGTCTTGAAGTCATGCGCCGGTTAAGGCTAAACTGA
AAGGACAAGTTTTGGTGACTGCGCTCCTCCAAGCCAGTTACCTCGGTTCAAAGAGTTGGTAGCTCAGAGA
ACCTTCGAAAAACCGCCCTGCAAGGCGGTTTTTTCGTTTTCAGAGCAAGAGATTACGCGCAGACCAAAAC
GATCTCAAGAAGATCATCTTATTAATCAGATAAAATATTTCTAGATTTCAGTGCAATTTATCTCTTCAAA
T
